>Addgene plasmid #47160 | TAL3441 | depositor partial sequence | sequence record 67247 | Insert sequence
ATGGACTACAAAGACCATGACGGTGATTATAAAGATCATGACATCGATTACAAGGATGACGATGACAAGA
TGGCCCCCAAGAAGAAGAGGAAGGTGGGCATTCACCGCGGGGTACCTATGGTGGACTTGAGGACACTCGG
TTATTCGCAACAGCAACAGGAGAAAATCAAGCCTAAGGTCAGGAGCACCGTCGCGCAACACCACGAGGCG
CTTGTGGGGCATGGCTTCACTCATGCGCATATTGTCGCGCTTTCACAGCACCCTGCGGCGCTTGGGACGG
TGGCTGTCAAATACCAAGATATGATTGCGGCCCTGCCCGAAGCCACGCACGAGGCAATTGTAGGGGTCGG
TAAACAGTGGTCGGGAGCGCGAGCACTTGAGGCGCTGCTGACTGTGGCGGGTGAGCTTAGGGGGCCTCCG
CTCCAGCTCGACACCGGGCAGCTGCTGAAGATCGCGAAGAGAGGGGGAGTAACAGCGGTAGAGGCAGTGC
ACGCCTGGCGCAATGCGCTCACCGGGGCCCCCTTGAACCTGACCCCAGACCAGGTAGTCGCAATCGCGAA
CAATAATGGGGGAAAGCAAGCCCTGGAAACCGTGCAAAGGTTGTTGCCGGTCCTTTGTCAAGACCACGGC
CTTACACCGGAGCAAGTCGTGGCCATTGCATCCCACGACGGTGGCAAACAGGCTCTTGAGACGGTTCAGA
GACTTCTCCCAGTTCTCTGTCAAGCCCACGGGCTGACTCCCGATCAAGTTGTAGCGATTGCGAATAACAA
TGGAGGGAAACAAGCATTGGAGACTGTCCAACGGCTCCTTCCCGTGTTGTGTCAAGCCCACGGTTTGACG
CCTGCACAAGTGGTCGCCATCGCCTCGAATGGCGGCGGTAAGCAGGCGCTGGAAACAGTACAGCGCCTGC
TGCCTGTACTGTGCCAGGATCATGGACTGACCCCAGACCAGGTAGTCGCAATCGCGAACAATAATGGGGG
AAAGCAAGCCCTGGAAACCGTGCAAAGGTTGTTGCCGGTCCTTTGTCAAGACCACGGCCTTACACCGGAG
CAAGTCGTGGCCATTGCAAGCAATGGGGGTGGCAAACAGGCTCTTGAGACGGTTCAGAGACTTCTCCCAG
TTCTCTGTCAAGCCCACGGGCTGACTCCCGATCAAGTTGTAGCGATTGCGTCCAACGGTGGAGGGAAACA
AGCATTGGAGACTGTCCAACGGCTCCTTCCCGTGTTGTGTCAAGCCCACGGTTTGACGCCTGCACAAGTG
GTCGCCATCGCCTCGAATGGCGGCGGTAAGCAGGCGCTGGAAACAGTACAGCGCCTGCTGCCTGTACTGT
GCCAGGATCATGGACTGACCCCAGACCAGGTAGTCGCAATCGCGTCAAACGGAGGGGGAAAGCAAGCCCT
GGAAACCGTGCAAAGGTTGTTGCCGGTCCTTTGTCAAGACCACGGCCTTACACCGGAGCAAGTCGTGGCC
ATTGCAAATAATAACGGTGGCAAACAGGCTCTTGAGACGGTTCAGAGACTTCTCCCAGTTCTCTGTCAAG
CCCACGGGCTGACTCCCGATCAAGTTGTAGCGATTGCGAATAACAATGGAGGGAAACAAGCATTGGAGAC
TGTCCAACGGCTCCTTCCCGTGTTGTGTCAAGCCCACGGTTTGACGCCTGCACAAGTGGTCGCCATCGCC
TCCAATATTGGCGGTAAGCAGGCGCTGGAAACAGTACAGCGCCTGCTGCCTGTACTGTGCCAGGATCATG
GACTGACCCCAGACCAGGTAGTCGCAATCGCGAACAATAATGGGGGAAAGCAAGCCCTGGAAACCGTGCA
AAGGTTGTTGCCGGTCCTTTGTCAAGACCACGGCCTTACACCGGAGCAAGTCGTGGCCATTGCAAGCAAC
ATCGGTGGCAAACAGGCTCTTGAGACGGTTCAGAGACTTCTCCCAGTTCTCTGTCAAGCCCACGGGCTGA
CTCCCGATCAAGTTGTAGCGATTGCGAATAACAATGGAGGGAAACAAGCATTGGAGACTGTCCAACGGCT
CCTTCCCGTGTTGTGTCAAGCCCACGGTTTGACGCCTGCACAAGTGGTCGCCATCGCCAGCCATGATGGC
GGTAAGCAGGCGCTGGAAACAGTACAGCGCCTGCTGCCTGTACTGTGCCAGGATCATGGACTGACACCCG
AACAGGTGGTCGCCATTGCTTCCCACGACGGAGGACGGCCAGCCTTGGAG
