>Addgene plasmid #47160 | TAL3441 | addgene partial sequence | sequence record 68671 | JDS-TALEN-F 5'-TAGGGGTCGGTAAACAGTGG-3'
TGTGGCGGGTGAGCTTAGGGGGCCTCCGCTCCAGCTCGACACCGGGCAGCTGCTGAAGATCGCGAAGAGA
GGGGGAGTAACAGCGGTAGAGGCAGTGCACGCCTGGCGCAATGCGCTCACCGGGGCCCCCTTGAACCTGA
CCCCAGACCAGGTAGTCGCAATCGCGAACAATAATGGGGGAAAGCAAGCCCTGGAAACCGTGCAAAGGTT
GTTGCCGGTCCTTTGTCAAGACCACGGCCTTACACCGGAGCAAGTCGTGGCCATTGCATCCCACGACGGT
GGCAAACAGGCTCTTGAGACGGTTCAGAGACTTCTCCCAGTTCTCTGTCAAGCCCACGGGCTGACTCCCG
ATCAAGTTGTAGCGATTGCGAATAACAATGGAGGGAAACAAGCATTGGAGACTGTCCAACGGCTCCTTCC
CGTGTTGTGTCAAGCCCACGGTTTGACGCCTGCACAAGTGGTCGCCATCGCCTCGAATGGCGGCGGTAAG
CAGGCGCTGGAAACAGTACAGCGCCTGCTGCCTGTACTGTGCCAGGATCATGGACTGACCCCAGACCAGG
TAGTCGCAATCGCGAACAATAATGGGGGAAAGCAAGCCCTGGAAACCGTGCAAAGGTTGTTGCCGGTCCT
TTGTCAAGACCACGGCCTTACACCGGAGCAAGTCGTGGCCATTGCAAGCAATGG
