[The description below was written by a language model from this plasmid's Addgene catalogue record.]
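Description:
TAL3441 is a TALEN expression plasmid encoding the "right" half of a nuclease pair directed against the zebrafish (D. rerio) FoxF2a gene. It is built on the JDS71 backbone, a roughly 6.4 kb vector classed as mammalian expression with a T7 promoter. It is maintained in E. coli as a high-copy plasmid under ampicillin selection. The record includes no feature table, so details such as the origin of replication and the polyadenylation signal are not explicitly listed. The use of CMV-forward and BGH-reverse sequencing primers does imply that the coding region sits between a CMV promoter and a BGH terminator region.

The insert, about 1.4 kb, is an engineered array of TAL effector repeats designed to recognise a specific DNA site in FoxF2a. It was cloned into the backbone through BsmBI sites that were destroyed in the process, as is typical of type IIS assembly that leaves a seamless in-frame junction. The backbone supplies the flanking parts of the fusion protein: an N-terminal 3X Flag epitope tag for detection and a C-terminal wild-type FokI nuclease domain. Because FokI cleaves only as a dimer, this construct is meant to be used with a partner "left" TALEN that binds the adjacent half-site. The two nuclease domains then meet over the spacer and make a double-strand break, and error-prone repair of that break can disrupt the gene.

The CMV promoter drives expression in transfected cells. The T7 promoter noted in the vector type would allow in vitro transcription of TALEN mRNA, which fits the embryo-based approach of the associated work on targeted gene disruption in somatic zebrafish cells. The depositor advises confirming the plasmid by diagnostic restriction digest before use.
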