Addgene plasmid #47160: TAL3441
Depositing lab: Keith Joung. Depositing organization: Massachusetts General Hospital. Publication: Targeted gene disruption in somatic zebrafish cells using engineered TALENs. Sander JD, Cade L, Khayter C, Reyon D, Peterson RT, Joung JK, Yeh JR. Nat Biotechnol. 2011 Aug 5;29(8):697-8. doi: 10.1038/nbt.1934. PubMed 21822241.
Backbone
  Vector backbone: JDS71
  Backbone manufacturer: Addgene plasmid #32287
  Backbone size w/o insert (bp): 6447
  Vector type: Mammalian Expression ; T7
Growth in bacteria
  Bacterial resistance: Ampicillin, 100 μg/mL
  Growth temperature: 37°C
  Growth strain: XL1 Blue
  Copy number: High Copy
Gene/Insert
  Gene/Insert name: ZebrafishCommunity-FoxF2a-right (alt name: FoxF2a)
  Species: D. rerio (zebrafish)
  Insert size (bp): 1430
  Promoter: CMV
  Tag / fusion protein: 3X Flag (N terminal on backbone); WT FOKI (C terminal on backbone)
  Cloning method: Restriction Enzyme; 5′ cloning site BsmBI (destroyed during cloning); 3′ cloning site BsmBI (destroyed during cloning)
  Sequencing primers: 5′ CMV-F; 3′ BGH-rev
Terms and licenses: Academic/Nonprofit Terms; Industry Terms: Not Available to Industry
Depositor comments: Target binding site: TGCGTGTTTTGGAGAGCC It is strongly recommended that users perform a diagnostic digest to verify this plasmid prior to use. For example, a double digest of the plasmid with BamHI and KpnI should result in two bands at 2.3kb and 5.8kb.
How to cite: TAL3441 was a gift from Keith Joung (Addgene plasmid # 47160 ; http://n2t.net/addgene:47160 ; RRID:Addgene_47160)
